Addgene plasmid #205713: mNeonGreen-α-synuclein
Purpose: Mammalian expression of mNeonGreen-alpha-synuclein
Depositing lab: Randy Schekman. Depositing organization: University of California, Berkeley. Publication: Unconventional secretion of alpha-synuclein mediated by palmitoylated DNAJC5 oligomers. Wu S, Hernandez Villegas NC, Sirkis DW, Thomas-Wright I, Wade-Martins R, Schekman R. Elife. 2023 Jan 10;12:e85837. doi: 10.7554/eLife.85837. PubMed 36626307.
Backbone
  Vector backbone: pCMV
  Vector type: Mammalian Expression
Growth in bacteria
  Bacterial resistance: Kanamycin, 50 μg/mL
  Growth temperature: 37°C
  Growth strain: DH5alpha
  Copy number: Unknown
Gene/Insert
  Gene/Insert name: alpha-synuclein
  Species: H. sapiens (human)
  Entrez Gene: SNCA (a.k.a. NACP, PARK1, PARK4, PD1)
  Tag / fusion protein: mNeonGreen (N terminal on insert)
  Cloning method: Gibson Cloning
Terms and licenses: Academic/Nonprofit Terms; Industry Terms: Not Available to Industry
How to cite: mNeonGreen-α-synuclein was a gift from Randy Schekman (Addgene plasmid # 205713 ; http://n2t.net/addgene:205713 ; RRID:Addgene_205713)
