[The description below was written by a language model from this plasmid's Addgene catalogue record and pLannotate feature annotations shown in this document.]
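Description:
mNeonGreen-α-synuclein is a 5,089-nt mammalian expression plasmid built on a pCMV backbone and assembled by Gibson cloning. It expresses human alpha-synuclein (SNCA) fused at its N terminus to the bright, rapidly maturing monomeric green/yellow fluorescent protein mNeonGreen. Transcription is driven by the human cytomegalovirus immediate early enhancer and promoter. A short remnant of a multiple cloning site precedes the mNeonGreen coding sequence, which is followed after a very short gap by the SNCA open reading frame. The transcript is terminated by an SV40 polyadenylation signal. The small "large T antigen" fragment annotated just upstream of that signal most likely reflects the SV40-derived sequence of the terminator region rather than a deliberate payload.

The plasmid is propagated in E. coli through a high-copy ColE1/pUC-type origin, and an f1 phage origin is also present. Selection relies on a dual-purpose NeoR/KanR cassette, the Tn5 aminoglycoside phosphotransferase. It sits downstream of both a bacterial AmpR (bla) promoter, which gives kanamycin resistance in bacteria, and the SV40 enhancer/early promoter, which in principle allows G418 selection of transfected mammalian cells. An HSV TK polyadenylation signal closes this cassette. The annotated ble and bGH poly(A) fragments appear to be partial matches or backbone remnants and are not functional elements.

The recorded purpose is mammalian expression of fluorescently labelled alpha-synuclein. The associated publication concerns unconventional secretion of alpha-synuclein mediated by palmitoylated DNAJC5 oligomers, so the fusion was presumably used to follow the protein in that context, although the record does not detail specific assays.
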