Features (pLannotate 1.2.2; 16 found; start..end, strand, type, name):
      1..304     +  enhancer       CMV enhancer: human cytomegalovirus immediate early enhancer
    305..508     +  promoter       CMV promoter: human cytomegalovirus (CMV) immediate early promoter
    531..558     +  misc_feature   MCS (fragment): multiple cloning site
    559..1266    +  CDS            mNeonGreen: mNeonGreen is a basic (constitutively fluorescent) green/yellow fluorescent protein published in 2013, derived from Branchiostoma lanceolatum. It is reported to be a very rapidly-maturing monomer with moderate acid sensitivity.
   1273..1692    +  CDS            SNCA (sequence partly withheld): SYUA_HUMAN - Also known as NACP, PARK1. Experimental evidence at protein level: Swiss-Prot protein existence level 1. Neuronal protein that plays several roles in synaptic activity such as regulation of synaptic vesicle trafficking and subsequent neurotransmitter release. Participates as a monomer in synaptic vesicle exocytosis by enhancing vesicle priming, fusion and dilation of exocytotic fusion pores (PubMed:28288128, PubMed:30404828). Mechanistically, acts by increasing local Ca(2+) release from microdomains which is essential for the enhancement of ATP-induced exocytosis (PubMed:30404828)
   1711..1794    +  CDS            large T antigen (fragment): large T antigen from SV40 (simian virus 40)
   1817..1938    +  polyA_signal   SV40 poly(A) signal: SV40 polyadenylation signal
   1972..2400    -  rep_origin     f1 ori (sequence partly withheld): f1 bacteriophage origin of replication; arrow indicates direction of (+) strand synthesis
   2427..2531    +  promoter       AmpR promoter: bla
   2533..2890    +  promoter       SV40 promoter: SV40 enhancer and early promoter
   2925..3719    +  CDS            NeoR/KanR: aminoglycoside phosphotransferase from Tn5; aph(3')-II (or nptII); confers resistance to neomycin, kanamycin, and G418 (Geneticin®)
   3740..3892    +  CDS            ble (fragment): BLE_KLEPN - Experimental evidence at protein level: Swiss-Prot protein existence level 1. Binding protein with a strong affinity to the bleomycin family of antibiotics. Binds to CL990; an antimitotic-antibiotic compound. From Klebsiella pneumoniae.
   3951..3998    +  polyA_signal   HSV TK poly(A) signal: herpes simplex virus thymidine kinase polyadenylation signal (Cole and Stacy, 1985)
   4089..4105    -  polyA_signal   bGH poly(A) signal (fragment): bovine growth hormone polyadenylation signal
   4327..4915    +  rep_origin     ori: high-copy-number ColE1/pMB1/pBR322/pUC origin of replication
   5030..5089    +  enhancer       CMV enhancer (fragment): human cytomegalovirus immediate early enhancer
>Addgene plasmid #205713 | mNeonGreen-α-synuclein | addgene full sequence | sequence record 420308 | Addgene NGS Result
CGTTACATAACTTACGGTAAATGGCCCGCCTGGCTGACCGCCCAACGACCCCCGCCCATTGACGTCAATA
ATGACGTATGTTCCCATAGTAACGCCAATAGGGACTTTCCATTGACGTCAATGGGTGGAGTATTTACGGT
AAACTGCCCACTTGGCAGTACATCAAGTGTATCATATGCCAAGTACGCCCCCTATTGACGTCAATGACGG
TAAATGGCCCGCCTGGCATTATGCCCAGTACATGACCTTATGGGACTTTCCTACTTGGCAGTACATCTAC
GTATTAGTCATCGCTATTACCATGGTGATGCGGTTTTGGCAGTACATCAATGGGCGTGGATAGCGGTTTG
ACTCACGGGGATTTCCAAGTCTCCACCCCATTGACGTCAATGGGAGTTTGTTTTGGCACCAAAATCAACG
GGACTTTCCAAAATGTCGTAACAACTCCGCCCCATTGACGCAAATGGGCGGTAGGCGTGTACGGTGGGAG
GTCTATATAAGCAGAGCTGGTTTAGTGAACCGTCAGATCCGCTAGCGCTACCGGACTCAGATCTCGAGAT
GGTGAGCAAGGGCGAGGAGGATAACATGGCCTCTCTCCCAGCGACACATGAGTTACACATCTTTGGCTCC
ATCAACGGTGTGGACTTTGACATGGTGGGTCAGGGCACCGGCAATCCAAATGATGGTTATGAGGAGTTAA
ACCTGAAGTCCACCAAGGGTGACCTCCAGTTCTCCCCCTGGATTCTGGTCCCTCATATCGGGTATGGCTT
CCATCAGTACCTGCCCTACCCTGACGGGATGTCGCCTTTCCAGGCCGCCATGGTAGATGGCTCCGGATAC
CAAGTCCATCGCACAATGCAGTTTGAAGATGGTGCCTCCCTTACTGTTAACTACCGCTACACCTACGAGG
GAAGCCACATCAAAGGAGAGGCCCAGGTGAAGGGGACTGGTTTCCCTGCTGACGGTCCTGTGATGACCAA
CTCGCTGACCGCTGCGGACTGGTGCAGGTCGAAGAAGACTTACCCCAACGACAAAACCATCATCAGTACC
TTTAAGTGGAGTTACACCACTGGAAATGGCAAGCGCTACCGGAGCACTGCGCGGACCACCTACACCTTTG
CCAAGCCAATGGCGGCTAACTATCTGAAGAACCAGCCGATGTACGTGTTCCGTAAGACGGAGCTCAAGCA
CTCCAAGACCGAGCTCAACTTCAAGGAGTGGCAAAAGGCCTTTACCGATGTGATGGGCATGGACGAGCTG
TACAAGACCGGTATGGATGTATTCATGAAAGGACTTTCAAAGGCCAAGGAGGGAGTTGTGGCTGCTGCTG
AGAAAACCAAACAGGGTGTGGCAGAAGCAGCAGGAAAGACAAAAGAG
[192 nt withheld, positions 1378-1569]
TTGGGCAAGAATGAAGAAGGAGCCCCACAGGAAGGAATTCTGGAAGATATGCCTGTGGATCCTGACAATG
AGGCTTATGAAATGCCTTCTGAGGAAGGGTATCAAGACTACGAACCTGAAGCCTAAGCGGCCGCGACTCT
AGATCATAATCAGCCATACCACATTTGTAGAGGTTTTACTTGCTTTAAAAAACCTCCCACACCTCCCCCT
GAACCTGAAACATAAAATGAATGCAATTGTTGTTGTTAACTTGTTTATTGCAGCTTATAATGGTTACAAA
TAAAGCAATAGCATCACAAATTTCACAAATAAAGCATTTTTTTCACTGCATTCTAGTTGTGGTTTGTCCA
AACTCATCAATGTATCTTAAGGCGTAAATTGTAAGCGTTAATATTTTGTTAAAATTCGCGTTAAATTTTT
GTTAAATCAGCTCATTTTTTAACCAATAGGCCGAAATCGGCAAAATCCCTTATAAATCAAAAGAATAGAC
CGAGATAGGGT
[37 nt withheld, positions 2071-2107]
AAAGAACGTGGACTCCAACGTCAAAGG
[49 nt withheld, positions 2135-2183]
T
[91 nt withheld, positions 2185-2275]
G
[124 nt withheld, positions 2277-2400]
CAGGTGGCACTTTTCGGGGAAATGTGCGCGGAACCCCTATTTGTTTATTTTTCTAAATACATTCAAATAT
GTATCCGCTCATGAGACAATAACCCTGATAAATGCTTCAATAATATTGAAAAAGGAAGAGTCCTGAGGCG
GAAAGAACCAGCTGTGGAATGTGTGTCAGTTAGGGTGTGGAAAGTCCCCAGGCTCCCCAGCAGGCAGAAG
TATGCAAAGCATGCATCTCAATTAGTCAGCAACCAGGTGTGGAAAGTCCCCAGGCTCCCCAGCAGGCAGA
AGTATGCAAAGCATGCATCTCAATTAGTCAGCAACCATAGTCCCGCCCCTAACTCCGCCCATCCCGCCCC
TAACTCCGCCCAGTTCCGCCCATTCTCCGCCCCATGGCTGACTAATTTTTTTTATTTATGCAGAGGCCGA
GGCCGCCTCGGCCTCTGAGCTATTCCAGAAGTAGTGAGGAGGCTTTTTTGGAGGCCTAGGCTTTTGCAAA
GATCGATCAAGAGACAGGATGAGGATCGTTTCGCATGATTGAACAAGATGGATTGCACGCAGGTTCTCCG
GCCGCTTGGGTGGAGAGGCTATTCGGCTATGACTGGGCACAACAGACAATCGGCTGCTCTGATGCCGCCG
TGTTCCGGCTGTCAGCGCAGGGGCGCCCGGTTCTTTTTGTCAAGACCGACCTGTCCGGTGCCCTGAATGA
ACTGCAAGACGAGGCAGCGCGGCTATCGTGGCTGGCCACGACGGGCGTTCCTTGCGCAGCTGTGCTCGAC
GTTGTCACTGAAGCGGGAAGGGACTGGCTGCTATTGGGCGAAGTGCCGGGGCAGGATCTCCTGTCATCTC
ACCTTGCTCCTGCCGAGAAAGTATCCATCATGGCTGATGCAATGCGGCGGCTGCATACGCTTGATCCGGC
TACCTGCCCATTCGACCACCAAGCGAAACATCGCATCGAGCGAGCACGTACTCGGATGGAAGCCGGTCTT
GTCGATCAGGATGATCTGGACGAAGAGCATCAGGGGCTCGCGCCAGCCGAACTGTTCGCCAGGCTCAAGG
CGAGCATGCCCGACGGCGAGGATCTCGTCGTGACCCATGGCGATGCCTGCTTGCCGAATATCATGGTGGA
AAATGGCCGCTTTTCTGGATTCATCGACTGTGGCCGGCTGGGTGTGGCGGACCGCTATCAGGACATAGCG
TTGGCTACCCGTGATATTGCTGAAGAGCTTGGCGGCGAATGGGCTGACCGCTTCCTCGTGCTTTACGGTA
TCGCCGCTCCCGATTCGCAGCGCATCGCCTTCTATCGCCTTCTTGACGAGTTCTTCTGAGCGGGACTCTG
GGGTTCGAAATGACCGACCAAGCGACGCCCAACCTGCCATCACGAGATTTCGATTCCACCGCCGCCTTCT
ATGAAAGGTTGGGCTTCGGAATCGTTTTCCGGGACGCCGGCTGGATGATCCTCCAGCGCGGGGATCTCAT
GCTGGAGTTCTTCGCCCACCCTAGGGGGAGGCTAACTGAAACACGGAAGGAGACAATACCGGAAGGAACC
CGCGCTATGACGGCAATAAAAAGACAGAATAAAACGCACGGTGTTGGGTCGTTTGTTCATAAACGCGGGG
TTCGGTCCCAGGGCTGGCACTCTGTCGATACCCCACCGAGACCCCATTGGGGCCAATACGCCCGCGTTTC
TTCCTTTTCCCCACCCCACCCCCCAAGTTCGGGTGAAGGCCCAGGGCTCGCAGCCAACGTCGGGGCGGCA
GGCCCTGCCATAGCCTCAGGTTACTCATATATACTTTAGATTGATTTAAAACTTCATTTTTAATTTAAAA
GGATCTAGGTGAAGATCCTTTTTGATAATCTCATGACCAAAATCCCTTAACGTGAGTTTTCGTTCCACTG
AGCGTCAGACCCCGTAGAAAAGATCAAAGGATCTTCTTGAGATCCTTTTTTTCTGCGCGTAATCTGCTGC
TTGCAAACAAAAAAACCACCGCTACCAGCGGTGGTTTGTTTGCCGGATCAAGAGCTACCAACTCTTTTTC
CGAAGGTAACTGGCTTCAGCAGAGCGCAGATACCAAATACTGTTCTTCTAGTGTAGCCGTAGTTAGGCCA
CCACTTCAAGAACTCTGTAGCACCGCCTACATACCTCGCTCTGCTAATCCTGTTACCAGTGGCTGCTGCC
AGTGGCGATAAGTCGTGTCTTACCGGGTTGGACTCAAGACGATAGTTACCGGATAAGGCGCAGCGGTCGG
GCTGAACGGGGGGTTCGTGCACACAGCCCAGCTTGGAGCGAACGACCTACACCGAACTGAGATACCTACA
GCGTGAGCTATGAGAAAGCGCCACGCTTCCCGAAGGGAGAAAGGCGGACAGGTATCCGGTAAGCGGCAGG
GTCGGAACAGGAGAGCGCACGAGGGAGCTTCCAGGGGGAAACGCCTGGTATCTTTATAGTCCTGTCGGGT
TTCGCCACCTCTGACTTGAGCGTCGATTTTTGTGATGCTCGTCAGGGGGGCGGAGCCTATGGAAAAACGC
CAGCAACGCGGCCTTTTTACGGTTCCTGGCCTTTTGCTGGCCTTTTGCTCACATGTTCTTTCCTGCGTTA
TCCCCTGATTCTGTGGATAACCGTATTACCGCCATGCATTAGTTATTAATAGTAATCAATTACGGGGTCA
TTAGTTCATAGCCCATATATGGAGTTCCG
